>Addgene plasmid #147109 | pCMV128-Rluc-RRE_O | addgene full sequence | sequence record 409993 | Addgene NGS Result
GCATGCCTGCAGGTCGAAATTCCATTGCATACGTTGTATCTATATCATAATATGTACATTTATATTGGCT
CATGTCCAATATGACCGCCATGTTGACATTGATTATTGACTAGTTATTAATAGTAATCAATTACGGGGTC
ATTAGTTCATAGCCCATATATGGAGTTCCGCGTTACATAACTTACGGTAAATGGCCCGCCTGGCTGACCG
CCCAACGACCCCCGCCCATTGACGTCAATAATGACGTATGTTCCCATAGTAACGCCAATAGGGACTTTCC
ATTGACGTCAATGGGTGGAGTATTTACGGTAAACTGCCCACTTGGCAGTACATCAAGTGTATCATATGCC
AAGTCCGCCCCCTATTGACGTCAATGACGGTAAATGGCCCGCCTGGCATTATGCCCAGTACATGACCTTA
CGGGACTTTCCTACTTGGCAGTACATCTACGTATTAGTCATCGCTATTACCATGGTGATGCGGTTTTGGC
AGTACACCAATGGGCGTGGATAGCGGTTTGACTCACGGGGATTTCCAAGTCTCCACCCCATTGACGTCAA
TGGGAGTTTGTTTTGGCACCAAAATCAACGGGACTTTCCAAAATGTCGTAATAACCCCGCCCCGTTGACG
CAAATGGGCGGTAGGCGTGTACGGTGGGAGGTCTATATAAGCAGAGCTCGGTACCCCTAGAGCCCTGGAA
GCATCCAGGAAGTCAGCCTAGGACTGCTTGTAACAATTGCTATTGTAAAAAGTGTTGCTTTCATTGCTAC
GCGTGTTTCACAAGAAAAGGCTTAGGCATCTCCTTGATCAGGAAGAAGCGGAGACAGCGACGAAGAGCTC
CTCAGGACAGTCAGACTCATCAAGCTTCTCTATCAAAGCAGTAAGTAGTAAATGTAATGCAATCTTTACA
AATATTAGCAATAGTATCATTAGTAGTAGTAGCAATAATAGCAATAGTTGTGTGGACCATAGTACTCATA
GAATATAGGAAAATATTAAGACAAAGAAAATAGACAGATTAATTGATAGAATAAGAGAAAGAGCAGAAGA
CAGTGGCGGCCGCACAGCCACCATGGCTTCCAAGGTGTACGACCCCGAGCAACGCAAACGCATGATCACT
GGGCCTCAGTGGTGGGCTCGCTGCAAGCAAATGAACGTGCTGGACTCCTTCATCAACTACTATGATTCCG
AGAAGCACGCCGAGAACGCCGTGATTTTTCTGCATGGTAACGCTGCCTCCAGCTACCTGTGGAGGCACGT
CGTGCCTCACATCGAGCCCGTGGCTAGATGCATCATCCCTGATCTGATCGGAATGGGTAAGTCCGGCAAG
AGCGGGAATGGCTCATATCGCCTCCTGGATCACTACAAGTACCTCACCGCTTGGTTCGAGCTGCTGAACC
TTCCAAAGAAAATCATCTTTGTGGGCCACGACTGGGGGGCTTGTCTGGCCTTTCACTACTCCTACGAGCA
CCAAGACAAGATCAAGGCCATCGTCCATGCTGAGAGTGTCGTGGACGTGATCGAGTCCTGGGACGAGTGG
CCTGACATCGAGGAGGATATCGCCCTGATCAAGAGCGAAGAGGGCGAGAAAATGGTGCTTGAGAATAACT
TCTTCGTCGAGACCATGCTCCCAAGCAAGATCATGCGGAAACTGGAGCCTGAGGAGTTCGCTGCCTACCT
GGAGCCATTCAAGGAGAAGGGCGAGGTTAGACGGCCTACCCTCTCCTGGCCTCGCGAGATCCCTCTCGTT
AAGGGAGGCAAGCCCGACGTCGTCCAGATTGTCCGCAACTACAACGCCTACCTTCGGGCCAGCGACGATC
TGCCTAAGATGTTCATCGAGTCCGACCCTGGGTTCTTTTCCAACGCTATTGTCGAGGGAGCTAAGAAGTT
CCCTAACACCGAGTTCGTGAAGGTGAAGGGCCTCCACTTCAGCCAGGAGGACGCTCCAGATGAAATGGGT
AAGTACATCAAGAGCTTCGTGGAGCGCGTGCTGAAGAACGAGCAGTAAGGATCCTCTAGGTGTTACTTTA
AATTGCACTGATTTGGGGAAGGCTACTAATACCAATAGTAGTAATTGGAAAGAAGAAATAAAAGGAGAAA
TAAAAAACTGCTCTTTTAATATCACCACAAGCATAAGAGATAAGATTCAGAAAGAAAATGCACTTTTTCG
TAACCTTGATGTAGTACCAATAGATAATGCTAGTACTACTACCAACTATACCAACTATAGGTTGATACAT
TGTAACAGATCAGTCATTACACAGGCCTGTCCAAAGGTATCATTTGAGCCAATTCCCATACATTATTGTA
CCCCGGCTGGTTTTGCGATTCTAAAGTGTAATAATAAAACGTTCAATGGAAAAGGACCATGTACAAATGT
CAGCACAGTACAATGTACACATGGAATTAGGCCAATAGTGTCAACTCAACTGCTGTTAAATGGCAGTCTA
GCAGAAGAAGAGGTAGTAATTAGATCTGACAATTTCACGAACAATGCTAAAACCATAATAGTACAGCTGA
ATGAATCTGTAGCAATTAACTGTACAAGACCCAACAACAATACAAGAAAAAGTATCTATATAGGACCAGG
GAGAGCATTTCATACAACAGGAAGAATAATAGGAGATATAAGAAAAGCACATTGTAACATTAGTAGAGCA
CAATGGAATAACACTTTAGAACAGATAGTTAAAAAATTAAGAGAACAGTTTGGGAATAATAAAACAATAG
TCTTTAATCAATCCTCAGGAGGGGACCCAGAAATTGTAATGCACAGTTTTAATTGTAGAGGGGAATTTTT
CTACTGTAATACAACACAACTGTTTAATAATACATGGAGGTTAAATCACACTGAAGGAACTAAAGGAAAT
GACACAATCATACTCCCATGTAGAATAAAACAAATTATAAACATGTGGCAGGAAGTAGGAAAAGCAATGT
ATGCCCCTCCCATTGGAGGACAAATTAGTTGTTCATCAAATATTACAGGGCTGCTATTAACAAGAGATGG
TGGTACAAATGTAACTAATGACACCGAGGTCTTCAGACCTGGAGGAGGAGATATGAGGGACAATTGGAGA
AGTGAATTATATAAATATAAAGTAATAAAAATTGAACCATTAGGAATAGCACCCACCAAGGCAAAGAGAA
GAGTGGTGCAGAGAGAAAAAAGAGCAGTGGGAATAGTAGGAGCTATGTTCCTTGGGTTCTTGGGAGCAGC
AGGAAGCACTATGGGCGCAGTGTCATTGACGCTGACGGTACAGGCCAGACAATTATTGTCTGGTATAGTG
CAACAGCAGAACAATTTGCTGAGGGCTATTGAGGCGCAACAACATCTGTTGCAACTCACAGTCTGGGGCA
TCAAGCAGCTCCAGGCAAGAGTCCTGGCTGTGGAAAGATACCTAAGGGATCAACAGCTCCTAGGGATTTG
GGGTTGCTCTGGAAAACTCATTTGCACCACTGCTGTGCCTTGGAATGCTAGTTGGAGTAATAAATCTCTG
GAAGACATTTGGGATAACATGACCTGGATGCAGTGGGAAAGAGAAATTGACAATTACACAAACACAATAT
ACACCTTACTTGAAGAATCGCAGAACCAACAAGAAAAGAATGAACAAGAATTATTAGAATTGGATAAGTG
GGCAAGTTTGTGGAATTGGTTTAGCATAACAAACTGGCTGTGGTATATAAAGATATTCATAATGATAGTA
GGAGGCTTGGTAGGTTTAAGAATAGTTTTTGCTGTGCTTTCTATAGTGAATAGAGTTAGGCAGGGATACT
CACCATTGTCATTTCAGACCCGCCTCCCAGTCTCGAGACCTGGAAAAACATGGAGCAATCACAAGTAGCA
ATACAGCAGCTACTAATGCTGATTGTGCCTGGCTAGAAGCACAAGAGGAGGAAGAGGTGGGTTTTCCAGT
CAGACCTCAGGTACCTTTAAGACCAATGACTTACAAGGCAGCTTTAGATATTAGCCACTTTTTAAAAGAA
AAGGGGGGACTGGAAGGGCTAATTTGGTCCCAAAGAAGACAAGAGAGATCCTTGATCTGTGGATCTACCA
CACACAAGGCTACTTCCCTGATTGGCAGAATTACACACCAGGGCCAGGGATCAGATATCCACTGACCTTT
GGATGGTGCTTCAAGCTAGTACCAGTTGAGCCAGAGAAGGTAGAAGAGGCCAATGAAGGAGAGAACAACA
GCTTGTTACACCCTATGAGCCTGCATGGGATGGAGGACGCGGAGAAAGAAGTGTTAGTGTGGAGGTTTGA
CAGCAAACTAGCATTTCATCACATGGCCCGAGAGCTGCATCCGGAGTACTACAAAGACTGCTGACATCGA
GCTTTCTACAAGGGACTTTCCGCTGGGGACTTTCCAGGGAGGCGTGGCCTGGGCGGGACTGGGGAGTGGC
GTGCCCTCAGATGCTGCATATAAGCAGCTGCTTTTTGCCTGTACTGGGTCTCTCTGGTTAGACCAGATCT
GAGCCTGGGAGCTCTCTGGCTAACTAGGGAACCCACTGCTTAAGCCTCAATAAAGCTTGCCTTGAGTGCT
TCAAGTAGTGTGTGCCCGTCTGTTGTGTGACTCTGGTAACTAGAGATCCCTCAGACCCTTTTAGTCAGTG
TGGAATTCACTGGCCGTCGTTTTACAACGTCGTGACTGGGAAAACCCTGGCGTTACCCAACTTAATCGCC
TTGCAGCACATCCCCCTTTCGCCAGCTGGCGTAATAGCGAAGAGGCCCGCACCGATCGCCCTTCCCAACA
GTTGCGCAGCCTGAATGGCGAATGGCGCCTGATGCGGTATTTTCTCCTTACGCATCTGTGCGGTATTTCA
CACCGCATATGGTGCACTCTCAGTACAATCTGCTCTGATGCCGCATAGTTAAGCCAGCCCCGACACCCGC
CAACACCCGCTGACGCGCCCTGACGGGCTTGTCTGCTCCCGGCATCCGCTTACAGACAAGCTGTGACCGT
CTCCGGGAGCTGCATGTGTCAGAGGTTTTCACCGTCATCACCGAAACGCGCGAGACGAAAGGGCCTCGTG
ATACGCCTATTTTTATAGGTTAATGTCATGATAATAATGGTTTCTTAGACGTCAGGTGGCACTTTTCGGG
GAAATGTGCGCGGAACCCCTATTTGTTTATTTTTCTAAATACATTCAAATATGTATCCGCTCATGAGACA
ATAACCCTGATAAATGCTTCAATAATATTGAAAAAGGAAGAGTATGAGTATTCAACATTTCCGTGTCGCC
CTTATTCCCTTTTTTGCGGCATTTTGCCTTCCTGTTTTTGCTCACCCAGAAACGCTGGTGAAAGTAAAAG
ATGCTGAAGATCAGTTGGGTGCACGAGTGGGTTACATCGAACTGGATCTCAACAGCGGTAAGATCCTTGA
GAGTTTTCGCCCCGAAGAACGTTTTCCAATGATGAGCACTTTTAAAGTTCTGCTATGTGGCGCGGTATTA
TCCCGTATTGACGCCGGGCAAGAGCAACTCGGTCGCCGCATACACTATTCTCAGAATGACTTGGTTGAGT
ACTCACCAGTCACAGAAAAGCATCTTACGGATGGCATGACAGTAAGAGAATTATGCAGTGCTGCCATAAC
CATGAGTGATAACACTGCGGCCAACTTACTTCTGACAACGATCGGAGGACCGAAGGAGCTAACCGCTTTT
TTGCACAACATGGGGGATCATGTAACTCGCCTTGATCGTTGGGAACCGGAGCTGAATGAAGCCATACCAA
ACGACGAGCGTGACACCACGATGCCTGTAGCAATGGCAACAACGTTGCGCAAACTATTAACTGGCGAACT
ACTTACTCTAGCTTCCCGGCAACAATTAATAGACTGGATGGAGGCGGATAAAGTTGCAGGACCACTTCTG
CGCTCGGCCCTTCCGGCTGGCTGGTTTATTGCTGATAAATCTGGAGCCGGTGAGCGTGGGTCTCGCGGTA
TCATTGCAGCACTGGGGCCAGATGGTAAGCCCTCCCGTATCGTAGTTATCTACACGACGGGGAGTCAGGC
AACTATGGATGAACGAAATAGACAGATCGCTGAGATAGGTGCCTCACTGATTAAGCATTGGTAACTGTCA
GACCAAGTTTACTCATATATACTTTAGATTGATTTAAAACTTCATTTTTAATTTAAAAGGATCTAGGTGA
AGATCCTTTTTGATAATCTCATGACCAAAATCCCTTAACGTGAGTTTTCGTTCCACTGAGCGTCAGACCC
CGTAGAAAAGATCAAAGGATCTTCTTGAGATCCTTTTTTTCTGCGCGTAATCTGCTGCTTGCAAACAAAA
AAACCACCGCTACCAGCGGTGGTTTGTTTGCCGGATCAAGAGCTACCAACTCTTTTTCCGAAGGTAACTG
GCTTCAGCAGAGCGCAGATACCAAATACTGTTCTTCTAGTGTAGCCGTAGTTAGGCCACCACTTCAAGAA
CTCTGTAGCACCGCCTACATACCTCGCTCTGCTAATCCTGTTACCAGTGGCTGCTGCCAGTGGCGATAAG
TCGTGTCTTACCGGGTTGGACTCAAGACGATAGTTACCGGATAAGGCGCAGCGGTCGGGCTGAACGGGGG
GTTCGTGCACACAGCCCAGCTTGGAGCGAACGACCTACACCGAACTGAGATACCTACAGCGTGAGCTATG
AGAAAGCGCCACGCTTCCCGAAGGGAGAAAGGCGGACAGGTATCCGGTAAGCGGCAGGGTCGGAACAGGA
GAGCGCACGAGGGAGCTTCCAGGGGGAAACGCCTGGTATCTTTATAGTCCTGTCGGGTTTCGCCACCTCT
GACTTGAGCGTCGATTTTTGTGATGCTCGTCAGGGGGGCGGAGCCTATGGAAAAACGCCAGCAACGCGGC
CTTTTTACGGTTCCTGGCCTTTTGCTGGCCTTTTGCTCACATGTTCTTTCCTGCGTTATCCCCTGATTCT
GTGGATAACCGTATTACCGCCTTTGAGTGAGCTGATACCGCTCGCCGCAGCCGAACGACCGAGCGCAGCG
AGTCAGTGAGCGAGGAAGCGGAAGAGCGCCCAATACGCAAACCGCCTCTCCCCGCGCGTTGGCCGATTCA
TTAATGCAGCTGGCACGACAGGTTTCCCGACTGGAAAGCGGGCAGTGAGCGCAACGCAATTAATGTGAGT
TAGCTCACTCATTAGGCACCCCAGGCTTTACACTTTATGCTTCCGGCTCGTATGTTGTGTGGAATTGTGA
GCGGATAACAATTTCACACAGGAAACAGCTATGACCATGATTACGCCAAGCTT
Features (pLannotate 1.2.2; 19 found; start..end, strand, type, name):
     95..474     +  enhancer       CMV enhancer: human cytomegalovirus immediate early enhancer
    476..675     +  promoter       CMV promoter: human cytomegalovirus (CMV) immediate early promoter
    687..881     +  CDS            tat (fragment): TAT_HV112 - Experimental evidence at protein level: Swiss-Prot protein existence level 1. Extracellular circulating Tat can be endocytosed by surrounding uninfected cells via the binding to several surface receptors such as CD26, CXCR4, heparan sulfate proteoglycans (HSPG) or LDLR. Neurons are rarely infected, but they internalize Tat via their LDLR. Through its interaction with nuclear HATs, Tat is potentially able to control the acetylation-dependent cellular gene expression. Modulates the expression of many cellular genes involved in cell survival, proliferation or in coding for cytokines o
    897..1010    +  CDS            vpu (fragment): VPU_HV1S1 - Experimental evidence at protein level: Swiss-Prot protein existence level 1. Enhances virion budding by targeting host CD4 and Tetherin/BST2 to proteasome degradation. Degradation of CD4 prevents any unwanted premature interactions between viral Env and its host receptor CD4 in the endoplasmic reticulum. Degradation of antiretroviral protein Tetherin/BST2 is important for virion budding, as BST2 tethers new viral particles to the host cell membrane. Mechanistically, Vpu bridges either CD4 or BST2 to BTRC, a substrate recognition subunit of the Skp1/Cullin/F-box protein E3 ubiquiti
   1073..2008    +  CDS            hRluc: Renilla luciferase human codon-optimized
   2013..3818    +  CDS            env (fragment): ENV_HV1A2 - Experimental evidence at protein level: Swiss-Prot protein existence level 1. [Transmembrane protein gp41]: Acts as a class I viral fusion protein. Under the current model, the protein has at least 3 conformational states: pre-fusion native state, pre-hairpin intermediate state, and post-fusion hairpin state. During fusion of viral and target intracellular membranes, the coiled coil regions (heptad repeats) assume a trimer-of-hairpins structure, positioning the fusion peptide in close proximity to the C-terminal region of the ectodomain. The formation of this structure appears to d
   3811..3999    +  CDS            nef (fragment): NEF_HV1Z2 - Experimental evidence at protein level: Swiss-Prot protein existence level 1. Extracellular Nef protein targets CD4(+) T-lymphocytes for apoptosis by interacting with CXCR4 surface receptors. From Human immunodeficiency virus type 1 group M subtype D (isolate Z2/CDC-Z34) (HIV-1).
   4001..4625    +  LTR            3' LTR: 3' long terminal repeat (LTR) from HIV-1
   4625..4782    +  CDS            lacZα (fragment): LacZα fragment of β-galactosidase; lacZ fragment
   4788..4887    -  misc_feature   bom (fragment): basis of mobility region from pBR322
   4989..5024    -  CDS            rop (fragment): Rop protein, which maintains plasmids at low copy number; rop
   5119..5223    +  promoter       AmpR promoter: bla
   5224..6084    +  CDS            AmpR: β-lactamase; bla; confers resistance to ampicillin, carbenicillin, and related antibiotics
   6255..6843    +  rep_origin     ori: high-copy-number ColE1/pMB1/pBR322/pUC origin of replication
   7026..7118    +  CDS            lacI (fragment): lac repressor; lacI; The lac repressor binds to the lac operator to inhibit transcription in E. coli. This inhibition can be relieved by adding lactose or isopropyl-β-D-thiogalactopyranoside (IPTG).
   7131..7152    +  protein_bind   CAP binding site: CAP binding activates transcription in the presence of cAMP. E. coli catabolite activator protein
   7167..7197    +  promoter       lac promoter: promoter for the E. coli lac operon
   7205..7221    +  protein_bind   lac operator: The lac repressor binds to the lac operator to inhibit transcription in E. coli. This inhibition can be relieved by adding lactose or isopropyl-β-D-thiogalactopyranoside (IPTG). lac repressor encoded by lacI
   7258..17      -  misc_feature   MCS (fragment) (across the origin): pUC18/19 multiple cloning site
