[The description below was written by a language model from this plasmid's Addgene catalogue record and pLannotate feature annotations shown in this document.]
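Description:
pCMV128-Rluc-RRE_O is a 7,263-nt mammalian expression plasmid built as a reporter for retroviral RNA nuclear export. The catalogue lists the backbone as unknown. The sequenced record shows pUC-type bacterial elements: a high-copy ColE1/pMB1-family origin, an ampicillin resistance gene (β-lactamase) with its own promoter, and remnants of the lac promoter/operator, lacZα, a pUC18/19 polylinker, and short bom and rop fragments. It is propagated in E. coli under ampicillin selection. No mammalian selection marker is annotated, which points to transient transfection.

The expression unit is driven by the human CMV immediate-early enhancer and promoter. Downstream lies a segment of HIV-1 genomic sequence annotated as fragments of tat and vpu, followed by a human codon-optimized Renilla luciferase coding sequence. This is followed by a large env fragment, a short nef fragment and the HIV-1 3' LTR, which normally supplies polyadenylation signals. The Rev response element named in the insert is not annotated as a separate feature. In HIV-1 the RRE lies within env, so it presumably sits in the env fragment following the luciferase.

The arrangement resembles intron-based export reporters, in which the reporter sits between HIV splice sites and is expressed only when unspliced RNA leaves the nucleus, although no splice sites are annotated here. The RRE is the RNA element bound by HIV Rev to export such transcripts, so luciferase activity would report RRE-dependent export. The record states the purpose only as mammalian expression of Rluc-RRE, and the associated publication concerns nucleocytoplasmic transport of retroviral genomic RNA by the mRNA export factor TAP.
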