Addgene plasmid #147109: pCMV128-Rluc-RRE_O
Purpose: Mammalian Expression of Rluc-RRE
Depositing lab: Elisa Izaurralde. Depositing organization: Max Planck Institute for Developmental Biology. Publication: Structure-function studies of nucleocytoplasmic transport of retroviral genomic RNA by mRNA export factor TAP. Teplova M, Wohlbold L, Khin NW, Izaurralde E, Patel DJ. Nat Struct Mol Biol. 2011 Aug 7;18(9):990-8. doi: 10.1038/nsmb.2094. PubMed 21822283.
Backbone
  Vector backbone: Unknown
  Vector type: Mammalian Expression
Growth in bacteria
  Bacterial resistance: Ampicillin, 100 μg/mL
  Growth temperature: 37°C
  Growth strain: DH5alpha
  Copy number: High Copy
Gene/Insert
  Gene/Insert name: Rluc-RRE
  Species: HIV
  Cloning method: Unknown
Terms and licenses: Academic/Nonprofit Terms; Industry Terms: Not Available to Industry
Depositor comments: Plasmids from this collection were made available to the research community and donated after the lab closed. Please note that the sequence provided by the depositing laboratory may be theoretical/predicted or based on Sanger sequencing results. There may be discrepancies between sequencing results obtained by Addgene and the depositor sequence. If an Addgene verified sequence is not available, please contact before placing your order to request that our lab fully sequence the plasmid.
How to cite: pCMV128-Rluc-RRE_O was a gift from Elisa Izaurralde (Addgene plasmid # 147109 ; http://n2t.net/addgene:147109 ; RRID:Addgene_147109)
